Addgene plasmid #227495: pk335-CARGO-6mer-48kb-DSF
Purpose: 6-mer gRNA array targeting Sp dCas9/Cas9 to the Prdm8-Fgf5 locus
Depositing lab: Joanna Wysocka. Depositing organization: Stanford University. Publication: Long-range regulation of transcription scales with genomic distance in a gene-specific manner. Jensen CL, Chen LF, Swigut T, Crocker OJ, Yao D, Bassik MC, Ferrell JE Jr, Boettiger AN, Wysocka J. Mol Cell. 2025 Jan 16;85(2):347-361.e7. doi: 10.1016/j.molcel.2024.10.021. Epub 2024 Dec 2. PubMed 39626660.
Backbone
  Vector backbone: pk335-BFP
  Vector type: CRISPR
  Selectable markers: Neomycin (select with G418) ; TagBFP
Growth in bacteria
  Bacterial resistance: Kanamycin, 50 μg/mL
  Growth temperature: 37°C
  Growth strain: NEB Stable
  Copy number: High Copy
Gene/Insert
  Gene/Insert name: CARGO to 48kb Downstream Fgf5 (alt name: CARGO34)
  gRNA/shRNA sequence: ATGAGAAAAGTTGTCATGCA, ACATGTTGGATGCGTTACTA, GGTCACCAGGGTTTCAAACC, CGTGGTAAAACGCCTACCTG, CTGGACACAAGGTCCCTGAC, TACAGACCTATGAATAGCTG
  Species: M. musculus (mouse), Synthetic
  Cloning method: Other
Terms and licenses: Academic/Nonprofit Terms; Industry Terms: Not Available to Industry
How to cite: pk335-CARGO-6mer-48kb-DSF was a gift from Joanna Wysocka (Addgene plasmid # 227495 ; http://n2t.net/addgene:227495 ; RRID:Addgene_227495)
