[The description below was written by a language model from this plasmid's Addgene catalogue record and pLannotate feature annotations shown in this document.]
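Description:
pk335-CARGO-6mer-48kb-DSF is a 7.7 kb mammalian CRISPR guide-expression plasmid built on the pk335-BFP backbone. It carries an array of six single guide RNAs that direct Streptococcus pyogenes Cas9 or dCas9 to a site about 48 kb downstream of Fgf5, within the mouse Prdm8-Fgf5 locus. It encodes no Cas9 itself, so the nuclease or dCas9 fusion must be supplied separately. In bacteria it replicates from a high-copy ColE1/pUC origin and is selected with kanamycin. The recommended recombination-deficient growth strain fits the highly repetitive nature of the array.

The feature table shows a tandem series of human U6 RNA polymerase III promoters alternating with S. pyogenes guide scaffold (tracrRNA-derived) segments, so each guide is transcribed as its own unit. Seven copies of each element are annotated; the extra flanking copies probably reflect how the array was assembled into the backbone, although the record does not explain this. Tiling several guides over a short interval concentrates many Cas9/dCas9 molecules at one genomic location.

Downstream of the array, a CBh-type hybrid promoter (CMV enhancer, chicken β-actin promoter and hybrid intron) drives TagBFP with a bGH polyadenylation signal, marking transfected cells with blue fluorescence. A dual PGK/EM7 promoter drives the Tn5 NeoR/KanR gene, giving G418 selection in mammalian cells and kanamycin resistance in bacteria. A φC31 attB site is also present and could support integrase-mediated genomic insertion. The remaining annotations, namely a single AAV2 ITR, an f1 origin, bom fragments and a partial β-lactamase sequence, appear to be backbone remnants. The associated study concerns how long-range transcriptional regulation scales with genomic distance.
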