Features (pLannotate 1.2.2; 31 found; start..end, strand, type, name):
      1..589     +  rep_origin     ori: high-copy-number ColE1/pMB1/pBR322/pUC origin of replication
    669..736     +  misc_RNA       tracrRNA (fragment): trans-activating CRISPR RNA for the Streptococcus pyogenes CRISPR/Cas9 system
    768..999     +  promoter       U6 promoter: RNA polymerase III promoter for human U6 snRNA
   1047..1114    +  misc_RNA       tracrRNA (fragment): trans-activating CRISPR RNA for the Streptococcus pyogenes CRISPR/Cas9 system
   1146..1377    +  promoter       U6 promoter: RNA polymerase III promoter for human U6 snRNA
   1425..1492    +  misc_RNA       tracrRNA (fragment): trans-activating CRISPR RNA for the Streptococcus pyogenes CRISPR/Cas9 system
   1524..1755    +  promoter       U6 promoter: RNA polymerase III promoter for human U6 snRNA
   1803..1870    +  misc_RNA       tracrRNA (fragment): trans-activating CRISPR RNA for the Streptococcus pyogenes CRISPR/Cas9 system
   1902..2133    +  promoter       U6 promoter: RNA polymerase III promoter for human U6 snRNA
   2181..2248    +  misc_RNA       tracrRNA (fragment): trans-activating CRISPR RNA for the Streptococcus pyogenes CRISPR/Cas9 system
   2280..2511    +  promoter       U6 promoter: RNA polymerase III promoter for human U6 snRNA
   2559..2626    +  misc_RNA       tracrRNA (fragment): trans-activating CRISPR RNA for the Streptococcus pyogenes CRISPR/Cas9 system
   2658..2889    +  promoter       U6 promoter: RNA polymerase III promoter for human U6 snRNA
   2937..3004    +  misc_RNA       tracrRNA (fragment): trans-activating CRISPR RNA for the Streptococcus pyogenes CRISPR/Cas9 system
   3036..3267    +  promoter       U6 promoter: RNA polymerase III promoter for human U6 snRNA
   3296..3581    +  enhancer       CMV enhancer: human cytomegalovirus immediate early enhancer; contains an 18-bp deletion relative to the standard CMV enhancer
   3583..3704    +  promoter       chicken β-actin promoter (fragment): contains a 21-bp deletion relative to the standard chicken β-actin promoter
   3718..3864    +  promoter       chicken β-actin promoter (fragment): contains a 21-bp deletion relative to the standard chicken β-actin promoter
   3865..4092    +  intron         hybrid intron: hybrid between chicken β-actin (CBA) and minute virus of mice (MMV) introns (Gray et al., 2011)
   4110..4811    +  CDS            TagBFP: monomeric blue fluorescent protein mammalian codon-optimized
   4842..4953    +  polyA_signal   bGH poly(A) signal: bovine growth hormone polyadenylation signal
   5053..5122    +  protein_bind   attB: attB site for the φC31 integrase (Groth et al., 2000) phage φC31 integrase
   5125..5265    +  repeat_region  AAV2 ITR: inverted terminal repeat of adeno-associated virus serotype 2 inverted
   5270..5321    -  misc_feature   bom (fragment): basis of mobility region from pBR322
   5340..5795    +  rep_origin     f1 ori (sequence partly withheld): f1 bacteriophage origin of replication; arrow indicates direction of (+) strand synthesis
   5796..5837    -  misc_feature   bom (fragment): basis of mobility region from pBR322
   5838..6324    +  promoter       PGK promoter: mouse phosphoglycerate kinase 1 promoter
   6346..6393    +  promoter       EM7 promoter: synthetic bacterial promoter&nbsp
   6413..7216    +  CDS            NeoR/KanR: aminoglycoside phosphotransferase from Tn5; aph(3')-II (or nptII); confers resistance to neomycin, kanamycin, and G418 (Geneticin®)
   7220..7256    +  polyA_signal   PGK poly(A) signal (fragment): mouse phosphoglycerate kinase 1 polyadenylation signal
   7265..7559    +  CDS            bla(M) (fragment): β-lactamase lacking the signal sequence; bla(M); allows cytosolic expression of β-lactamase
>Addgene plasmid #227495 | pk335-CARGO-6mer-48kb-DSF | addgene full sequence | sequence record 452241 | Addgene NGS Result
TTGAGATCCTTTTTTTCTGCGCGTAATCTGCTGCTTGCAAACAAAAAAACCACCGCTACCAGCGGTGGTT
TGTTTGCCGGATCAAGAGCTACCAACTCTTTTTCCGAAGGTAACTGGCTTCAGCAGAGCGCAGATACCAA
ATACTGTTCTTCTAGTGTAGCCGTAGTTAGGCCACCACTTCAAGAACTCTGTAGCACCGCCTACATACCT
CGCTCTGCTAATCCTGTTACCAGTGGCTGCTGCCAGTGGCGATAAGTCGTGTCTTACCGGGTTGGACTCA
AGACGATAGTTACCGGATAAGGCGCAGCGGTCGGGCTGAACGGGGGGTTCGTGCACACAGCCCAGCTTGG
AGCGAACGACCTACACCGAACTGAGATACCTACAGCGTGAGCTATGAGAAAGCGCCACGCTTCCCGAAGG
GAGAAAGGCGGACAGGTATCCGGTAAGCGGCAGGGTCGGAACAGGAGAGCGCACGAGGGAGCTTCCAGGG
GGAAACGCCTGGTATCTTTATAGTCCTGTCGGGTTTCGCCACCTCTGACTTGAGCGTCGATTTTTGTGAT
GCTCGTCAGGGGGGCGGAGCCTATGGAAAAACGCCAGCAACGCGGCCTTTTTACGGTTCCTGGCCTTTTG
CTGGCCTTTTGCTCACATGTGTTTAAGAGCTATGCTGGAAACAGCATAGCAAGTTTAAATAAGGCTAGTC
CGTTATCAACTTGAAAAAGTGGCACCGAGTCGGTGCTTTTTTTCTCGAGTACTAGGATCCATTAGGCTTT
CCCATGATTCCTTCATATTTGCATATACGATACAAGGCTGTTAGAGAGATAATTGGAATTAATTTGACTG
TAAACACAAAGATATTAGTACAAAATACGTGACGTAGAAAGTAATAATTTCTTGGGTAGTTTGCAGTTTT
AAAATTATGTTTTAAAATGGACTATCATATGCTTACCGTAACTTGAAAGTATTTCGATTTCTTGGCTTTA
TATATCTTGTGGAAAGGACGAAACACCGATGAGAAAAGTTGTCATGCAGTTTAAGAGCTATGCTGGAAAC
AGCATAGCAAGTTTAAATAAGGCTAGTCCGTTATCAACTTGAAAAAGTGGCACCGAGTCGGTGCTTTTTT
TCTCGAGTACTAGGATCCATTAGGCTTTCCCATGATTCCTTCATATTTGCATATACGATACAAGGCTGTT
AGAGAGATAATTGGAATTAATTTGACTGTAAACACAAAGATATTAGTACAAAATACGTGACGTAGAAAGT
AATAATTTCTTGGGTAGTTTGCAGTTTTAAAATTATGTTTTAAAATGGACTATCATATGCTTACCGTAAC
TTGAAAGTATTTCGATTTCTTGGCTTTATATATCTTGTGGAAAGGACGAAACACCGACATGTTGGATGCG
TTACTAGTTTAAGAGCTATGCTGGAAACAGCATAGCAAGTTTAAATAAGGCTAGTCCGTTATCAACTTGA
AAAAGTGGCACCGAGTCGGTGCTTTTTTTCTCGAGTACTAGGATCCATTAGGCTTTCCCATGATTCCTTC
ATATTTGCATATACGATACAAGGCTGTTAGAGAGATAATTGGAATTAATTTGACTGTAAACACAAAGATA
TTAGTACAAAATACGTGACGTAGAAAGTAATAATTTCTTGGGTAGTTTGCAGTTTTAAAATTATGTTTTA
AAATGGACTATCATATGCTTACCGTAACTTGAAAGTATTTCGATTTCTTGGCTTTATATATCTTGTGGAA
AGGACGAAACACCGGGTCACCAGGGTTTCAAACCGTTTAAGAGCTATGCTGGAAACAGCATAGCAAGTTT
AAATAAGGCTAGTCCGTTATCAACTTGAAAAAGTGGCACCGAGTCGGTGCTTTTTTTCTCGAGTACTAGG
ATCCATTAGGCTTTCCCATGATTCCTTCATATTTGCATATACGATACAAGGCTGTTAGAGAGATAATTGG
AATTAATTTGACTGTAAACACAAAGATATTAGTACAAAATACGTGACGTAGAAAGTAATAATTTCTTGGG
TAGTTTGCAGTTTTAAAATTATGTTTTAAAATGGACTATCATATGCTTACCGTAACTTGAAAGTATTTCG
ATTTCTTGGCTTTATATATCTTGTGGAAAGGACGAAACACCGCGTGGTAAAACGCCTACCTGGTTTAAGA
GCTATGCTGGAAACAGCATAGCAAGTTTAAATAAGGCTAGTCCGTTATCAACTTGAAAAAGTGGCACCGA
GTCGGTGCTTTTTTTCTCGAGTACTAGGATCCATTAGGCTTTCCCATGATTCCTTCATATTTGCATATAC
GATACAAGGCTGTTAGAGAGATAATTGGAATTAATTTGACTGTAAACACAAAGATATTAGTACAAAATAC
GTGACGTAGAAAGTAATAATTTCTTGGGTAGTTTGCAGTTTTAAAATTATGTTTTAAAATGGACTATCAT
ATGCTTACCGTAACTTGAAAGTATTTCGATTTCTTGGCTTTATATATCTTGTGGAAAGGACGAAACACCG
CTGGACACAAGGTCCCTGACGTTTAAGAGCTATGCTGGAAACAGCATAGCAAGTTTAAATAAGGCTAGTC
CGTTATCAACTTGAAAAAGTGGCACCGAGTCGGTGCTTTTTTTCTCGAGTACTAGGATCCATTAGGCTTT
CCCATGATTCCTTCATATTTGCATATACGATACAAGGCTGTTAGAGAGATAATTGGAATTAATTTGACTG
TAAACACAAAGATATTAGTACAAAATACGTGACGTAGAAAGTAATAATTTCTTGGGTAGTTTGCAGTTTT
AAAATTATGTTTTAAAATGGACTATCATATGCTTACCGTAACTTGAAAGTATTTCGATTTCTTGGCTTTA
TATATCTTGTGGAAAGGACGAAACACCGTACAGACCTATGAATAGCTGGTTTAAGAGCTATGCTGGAAAC
AGCATAGCAAGTTTAAATAAGGCTAGTCCGTTATCAACTTGAAAAAGTGGCACCGAGTCGGTGCTTTTTT
TCTCGAGTACTAGGATCCATTAGGCTTTCCCATGATTCCTTCATATTTGCATATACGATACAAGGCTGTT
AGAGAGATAATTGGAATTAATTTGACTGTAAACACAAAGATATTAGTACAAAATACGTGACGTAGAAAGT
AATAATTTCTTGGGTAGTTTGCAGTTTTAAAATTATGTTTTAAAATGGACTATCATATGCTTACCGTAAC
TTGAAAGTATTTCGATTTCTTGGCTTTATATATCTTGTGGAAAGGACGAAACACCGTTTTTTTTCTAGAG
GTACCCGTTACATAACTTACGGTAAATGGCCCGCCTGGCTGACCGCCCAACGACCCCCGCCCATTGACGT
CAATAGTAACGCCAATAGGGACTTTCCATTGACGTCAATGGGTGGAGTATTTACGGTAAACTGCCCACTT
GGCAGTACATCAAGTGTATCATATGCCAAGTACGCCCCCTATTGACGTCAATGACGGTAAATGGCCCGCC
TGGCATTGTGCCCAGTACATGACCTTATGGGACTTTCCTACTTGGCAGTACATCTACGTATTAGTCATCG
CTATTACCATGGTCGAGGTGAGCCCCACGTTCTGCTTCACTCTCCCCATCTCCCCCCCCTCCCCACCCCC
AATTTTGTATTTATTTATTTTTTAATTATTTTGTGCAGCGATGGGGGCGGGGGGGGGGGGGGGGGGGGCG
CGSGSSAGGGGGGGGGGGGGGGGGGGAGGGGSGGGGSGGGGSGAGGSGGAGAGGTGCGGCGGCAGCCAAT
CAGAGCGGCGCGCTCCGAAAGTTTCCTTTTATGGCGAGGCGGCGGCGGCGGCGGCCCTATAAAAAGCGAA
GCGCGCGGCGGGCGGGAGTCGCTGCGCGCTGCCTTCGCCCCGTGCCCCGCTCCGCCGCCGCCTCGCGCCG
CCCGCCCCGGCTCTGACTGACCGCGTTACTCCCACAGGTGAGCGGGCGGGACGGCCCTTCTCCTCCGGGC
TGTAATTAGCTGAGCAAGAGGTAAGGGTTTAAGGGATGGTTGGTTGGTGGGGTATTAATGTTTAATTACC
TGGAGCACCTGCCTGAAATCACTTTTTTTCAGGTTGGACCGGTGCCACCATGAGCGAGCTGATTAAGGAG
AACATGCACATGAAGCTGTACATGGAGGGCACCGTGGACAACCATCACTTCAAGTGCACATCCGAGGGCG
AAGGCAAGCCCTACGAGGGCACCCAGACCATGAGAATCAAGGTGGTCGAGGGCGGCCCTCTCCCCTTCGC
CTTCGACATCCTGGCTACTAGCTTCCTCTACGGCAGCAAGACCTTCATCAACCACACCCAGGGCATCCCC
GACTTCTTCAAGCAGTCCTTCCCTGAGGGCTTCACATGGGAGAGAGTCACCACATACGATGACGGGGGCG
TGCTGACCGCTACCCAGGACACCAGCCTCCAGGACGGCTGCCTCATCTACAACGTCAAGATCAGAGGGGT
GAACTTCACATCCAACGGCCCTGTGATGCAGAAGAAAACACTCGGCTGGGAGGCCTTCACCGAGACGCTG
TACCCCGCTGACGGCGGCCTGGAAGGCAGAAACGACATGGCCCTGAAGCTCGTGGGCGGGAGCCATCTGA
TCGCAAACATCAAGACCACATATAGATCCAAGAAACCCGCTAAGAACCTCAAGATGCCTGGCGTCTACTA
TGTGGACTACAGACTGGAAAGAATCAAGGAGGCCAACAACGAAACCTACGTCGAGCAGCACGAGGTGGCA
GTGGCCAGATACTGCGACCTCCCTAGCAAACTGGGGCACAAGCTTAATTAAGAATTCCTAGAGCTCGCTG
ATCAGCCTCGACTGTGCCTTCTAGTTGCCAGCCATCTGTTGTTTGCCCCTCCCCCGTGCCTTCCTTGACC
CTGGAAGGTGCCACTCCCACTGTCCTTTCCTAATAAAATGAGGAAATTGCATCGCATTGTCTGAGTAGGT
GTCATTCTATTCTGGGGGGTGGGGTGGGGCAGGACAGCAAGGGGGAGGATTGGGAAGAGAATAGCAGGCA
TGCTGGGGAGCTCTCGAAGCCGCGGTGCGGGTGCCAGGGCGTGCCCTTGGGCTCCCCGGGCGCGTACTCC
ACCTCACCCATCGCAGGAACCCCTAGTGATGGAGTTGGCCACTCCCTCTCTGCGCGCTCGCTCGCTCACT
GAGGCCGGGCGACCAAAGGTCGCCCGACGCCCGGGCTTTGCCCGGGCGGCCTCAGTGAGCGAGCGAGCGC
GCAGCTGCCTGCAGGGGCGCCTGATGCGGTATTTTCTCCTTACGCATCTGTGCGGTATTTCACACCGCAT
A
[95 nt withheld, positions 5322-5416]
T
[46 nt withheld, positions 5418-5463]
C
[141 nt withheld, positions 5465-5605]
CCTTTGACGTTGGAGTCCACGTTCTTT
[37 nt withheld, positions 5633-5669]
ACTCTATCTCGGGCTATTCTTTTGATTTATAAGGGATTTTGCCGATTTCGGTCTATTGGTTAAAAAATGA
GCTGATTTAACAAAAATTTAACGCGAATTTTAACAAAATATTAACGTTTACAATTTTATGGTGCACTCTC
AGTACAATCTGCTCTGATGCCGCATAGTGCTTTTCCCAAGGCAGTCTGGAGCATGCGCTTTAGCAGCCCC
GCTGGGCACTTGGCGCTACACAAGTGGCCTCTGGCCTCGCACACATTCCACATCCACCGGTAGGCGCCAA
CCGGCTCCGTTCTTTGGTGGCCCCTTCGCGCCACCTTCTACTCCTCCCCTAGTCAGGAAGTTCCCCCCCG
CCCCGCAGCTCGCGTCGTGCAGGACGTGACAAATGGAAGTAGCACGTCTCACTAGTCTCGTGCAGATGGA
CAGCACCGCTGAGCAATGGAAGCGGGTAGGCCTTTGGGGCAGCGGCCAATAGCAGCTTTGCTCCTTCGCT
TTCTGGGCTCAGAGGCTGGGAAGGGGTGGGTCCGGGGGCGGGCTCAGGGGCGGGCTCAGGGGCGGGGCGG
GCGCCCGAAGGTCCTCCGGAGGCCCGGCATTCTGCACGCTTCAAAAGCGCACGTCTGCCGCGCTGTTCTC
CTCTTCCTCATCTCCGGGCCTTTCGACCGATCATCAAGCTGCACGTGTTGACAATTAATCATCGGCATAG
TATATCGGCATAGTATAATACGACTCACTATAGGAGGGCCACCATGGGATCGGCCATTGAACAAGATGGA
TTGCACGCAGGTTCTCCGGCCGCTTGGGTGGAGAGGCTATTCGGCTATGACTGGGCACAACAGACAATCG
GCTGCTCTGATGCCGCCGTGTTCCGGCTGTCAGCGCAGGGGCGCCCGGTTCTTTTTGTCAAGACCGACCT
GTCCGGTGCCCTGAATGAACTGCAGGACGAGGCAGCGCGGCTATCGTGGCTGGCCACGACGGGCGTTCCT
TGCGCAGCTGTGCTCGACGTTGTCACTGAAGCGGGAAGGGACTGGCTGCTATTGGGCGAAGTGCCGGGGC
AGGATCTCCTGTCATCTCACCTTGCTCCTGCCGAGAAAGTATCCATCATGGCTGATGCAATGCGGCGGCT
GCATACGCTTGATCCGGCTACCTGCCCATTCGACCACCAAGCGAAACATCGCATCGAGCGAGCACGTACT
CGGATGGAAGCCGGTCTTGTCGATCAGGATGATCTGGACGAAGAGCATCAGGGGCTCGCGCCAGCCGAAC
TGTTCGCCAGGCTCAAGGCGCGCATGCCCGACGGCGAGGATCTCGTCGTGACCCATGGCGATGCCTGCTT
GCCGAATATCATGGTGGAAAATGGCCGCTTTTCTGGATTCATCGACTGTGGCCGGCTGGGTGTGGCGGAC
CGCTATCAGGACATAGCGTTGGCTACCCGTGATATTGCTGAAGAGCTTGGCGGCGAATGGGCTGACCGCT
TCCTCGTGCTTTACGGTATCGCCGCTCCCGATTCGCAGCGCATCGCCTTCTATCGCCTTCTTGACGAGTT
CTTCTGATCGAGAAATTGATGATCTATTAAACAATAAAGACGTCCACATGGAAGTGCAAACTATTAACTG
GCGAACTACTTACTCTAGCTTCCCGGCAACAATTAATAGACTGGATGGAGGCGGATAAAGTTGCAGGACC
ACTTCTGCGCTCGGCCCTTCCGGCTGGCTGGTTTATTGCTGATAAATCTGGAGCCGGTGAGCGTGGAAGC
CGCGGTATCATTGCAGCACTGGGGCCAGATGGTAAGCCCTCCCGTATCGTAGTTATCTACACGACGGGGA
GTCAGGCAACTATGGATGAACGAAATAGACAGATCGCTGAGATAGGTGCCTCACTGATTAAGCATTGGTA
ACTGTCAGACCAAGTTTACTCATATATACTTTAGATTGATTTAAAACTTCATTTTTAATTTAAAAGGATC
TAGGTGAAGATCCTTTTTGATAATCTCATGACCAAAATCCCTTAACGTGAGTTTTCGTTCCACTGAGCGT
CAGACCCCGTAGAAAAGATCAAAGGATCTTC
